Addgene plasmid #106113: pLenti_C_Myc_DDK_IRES_Puro_PRKRA
Purpose: Lentiviral expression of PRKRA
Depositing lab: Thomas Tuschl. Depositing organization: Rockefeller University. Publication: The TIA1 RNA-Binding Protein Family Regulates EIF2AK2-Mediated Stress Response and Cell Cycle Progression. Meyer C, Garzia A, Mazzola M, Gerstberger S, Molina H, Tuschl T. Mol Cell. 2018 Feb 15;69(4):622-635.e6. doi: 10.1016/j.molcel.2018.01.011. PubMed 29429924.
Backbone
  Vector backbone: pLenti_C_Myc_DDK_IRES_Puro
  Vector type: Lentiviral
  Selectable markers: Puromycin
Growth in bacteria
  Bacterial resistance: Chloramphenicol, 25 μg/mL
  Growth temperature: 37°C
  Growth strain: NEB Stable
  Copy number: Unknown
Gene/Insert
  Gene/Insert name: PRKRA
  Species: H. sapiens (human)
  Entrez Gene: PRKRA (a.k.a. DYT16, HSD14, PACT, RAX)
  Tag / fusion protein: Myc (C terminal on backbone); DDK (FLAG) (C terminal on backbone)
  Cloning method: Restriction Enzyme; 5′ cloning site unknown (unknown if destroyed); 3′ cloning site unknown (unknown if destroyed)
Terms and licenses: Academic/Nonprofit Terms; Industry Terms: Not Available to Industry
How to cite: pLenti_C_Myc_DDK_IRES_Puro_PRKRA was a gift from Thomas Tuschl (Addgene plasmid # 106113 ; http://n2t.net/addgene:106113 ; RRID:Addgene_106113)
