[The description below was written by a language model from this plasmid's Addgene catalogue record and pLannotate feature annotations shown in this document.]
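Description:
pLenti_C_Myc_DDK_IRES_Puro_PRKRA is an 8.5 kb HIV-1-based lentiviral transfer plasmid for expressing human PRKRA (also known as PACT or RAX), a double-stranded RNA-binding protein that activates the kinase EIF2AK2/PKR and takes part in DICER1-dependent siRNA production. In bacteria the plasmid replicates from a high-copy ColE1/pUC-type origin. It is selected with chloramphenicol through a cat gene driven by the AmpR (bla) promoter, and a fragment of the pBR322 bom region is also present.

A CMV enhancer/promoter placed upstream of a truncated 5' LTR drives transcription of the viral genomic RNA in packaging cells. This RNA carries the Ψ packaging signal with adjoining gag sequence, the Rev response element for Rev-dependent nuclear export, and the cPPT/CTS. The viral unit ends in a nef fragment and a second truncated LTR. No viral structural or enzymatic genes are annotated as intact, so packaging functions have to be supplied in trans.

The internal expression cassette uses a second CMV enhancer/promoter, followed by a T7 promoter, to transcribe the PRKRA coding sequence. The catalogue describes C-terminal Myc and DDK (FLAG) tags contributed by the backbone. The annotation picks up only a FLAG-type match downstream of the ORF and does not separately flag Myc. An EMCV IRES then allows translation of puromycin N-acetyltransferase from the same transcript, linking puromycin resistance to transgene expression in transduced mammalian cells. A single loxP site follows the resistance gene, and a WPRE enhances transcript expression. The cloning sites used for the insert are not recorded. The stated purpose is lentiviral expression of PRKRA, and the epitope tags allow detection or purification of the protein.
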