Features (pLannotate 1.2.2; 25 found; start..end, strand, type, name):
     31..83      -  misc_feature   bom (fragment): basis of mobility region from pBR322
    237..616     +  enhancer       CMV enhancer: human cytomegalovirus immediate early enhancer
    617..816     +  promoter       CMV promoter: human cytomegalovirus (CMV) immediate early promoter
    834..1014    +  LTR            5' LTR (truncated): truncated 5' long terminal repeat (LTR) from HIV-1
   1061..1186    +  misc_feature   HIV-1 Ψ: packaging signal of human immunodeficiency virus type 1
   1170..1508    +  CDS            HIV-1 gag (fragment): gag protein from human immunodeficiency virus 1; gag
   1683..1916    +  misc_feature   RRE: The Rev response element (RRE) of HIV-1 allows for Rev-dependent mRNA export from the nucleus to the cytoplasm.
   2293..2393    +  CDS            Rev (fragment): human immunodeficiency virus 1 (HIV-1) Rev protein; rev; enhances nuclear export of unspliced and incompletely spliced viral mRNAs
   2443..2560    +  misc_feature   cPPT/CTS: central polypurine tract and central termination sequence of HIV-1
   2643..3022    +  enhancer       CMV enhancer: human cytomegalovirus immediate early enhancer
   3024..3223    +  promoter       CMV promoter: human cytomegalovirus (CMV) immediate early promoter
   3252..3270    +  promoter       T7 promoter: promoter for bacteriophage T7 RNA polymerase
   3337..4275    +  CDS            PRKRA: PRKRA_HUMAN - Also known as PACT, RAX. Experimental evidence at protein level: Swiss-Prot protein existence level 1. Activates EIF2AK2/PKR in the absence of double-stranded RNA (dsRNA), leading to phosphorylation of EIF2S1/EFI2-alpha and inhibition of translation and induction of apoptosis. Required for siRNA production by DICER1 and for subsequent siRNA-mediated post- transcriptional gene silencing. Does not seem to be required for processing of pre-miRNA to miRNA by DICER1. Promotes UBC9-p53/TP53 association and sumoylation and phosphorylation of p53/TP53 at 'Lys- 386' at 'Ser-392' respectiv
   4342..4366    +  CDS            3xFLAG (fragment): three tandem FLAG® epitope tags
   4510..4972    +  misc_feature   IRES: internal ribosome entry site (IRES) of the encephalomyocarditis virus (EMCV)
   4974..5573    +  CDS            PuroR: puromycin N-acetyltransferase; pac from Streptomyces alboniger; confers resistance to puromycin
   5603..5636    +  protein_bind   loxP: Cre-mediated recombination occurs in the 8-bp core sequence (GCATACAT). Cre recombinase
   5669..5692    +  misc_feature   MCS (fragment): pBluescript multiple cloning site
   5692..6280    +  misc_feature   WPRE: woodchuck hepatitis virus posttranscriptional regulatory element
   6281..6300    +  misc_feature   MCS (fragment): pBluescript multiple cloning site
   6302..6802    +  CDS            nef (fragment): NEF_HV1LA - Experimental evidence at protein level: Swiss-Prot protein existence level 1. Extracellular Nef protein targets CD4(+) T-lymphocytes for apoptosis by interacting with CXCR4 surface receptors. From Human immunodeficiency virus type 1 group M subtype B (isolate Lai) (HIV-1).
   6809..6989    +  LTR            5' LTR (truncated): truncated 5' long terminal repeat (LTR) from HIV-1
   7051..7639    -  rep_origin     ori: high-copy-number ColE1/pMB1/pBR322/pUC origin of replication
   7719..8375    -  CDS            cat: CAT_ECOLX - Experimental evidence at protein level: Swiss-Prot protein existence level 1. This enzyme is an effector of chloramphenicol resistance in bacteria. From Escherichia coli. This protein is used as a marker in many commonly used cloning vectors, such as pACYC184.
   8376..8480    -  promoter       AmpR promoter: bla
>Addgene plasmid #106113 | pLenti_C_Myc_DDK_IRES_Puro_PRKRA | addgene full sequence | sequence record 203447 | Addgene NGS Result
GTCGACGGATCGGGAGATCTCCCGATCCCCTATGGTGCACTCTCAGTACAATCTGCTCTGATGCCGCATA
GTTAAGCCAGTATCTGCTCCCTGCTTGTGTGTTGGAGGTCGCTGAGTAGTGCGCGAGCAAAATTTAAGCT
ACAACAAGGCAAGGCTTGACCGACAATTGCATGAAGAATCTGCTTAGGGTTAGGCGTTTTGCGCTGCTTC
GCGATGTACGGGCCAGATATCGCGTTGACATTGATTATTGACTAGTTATTAATAGTAATCAATTACGGGG
TCATTAGTTCATAGCCCATATATGGAGTTCCGCGTTACATAACTTACGGTAAATGGCCCGCCTGGCTGAC
CGCCCAACGACCCCCGCCCATTGACGTCAATAATGACGTATGTTCCCATAGTAACGCCAATAGGGACTTT
CCATTGACGTCAATGGGTGGAGTATTTACGGTAAACTGCCCACTTGGCAGTACATCAAGTGTATCATATG
CCAAGTACGCCCCCTATTGACGTCAATGACGGTAAATGGCCCGCCTGGCATTATGCCCAGTACATGACCT
TATGGGACTTTCCTACTTGGCAGTACATCTACGTATTAGTCATCGCTATTACCATGGTGATGCGGTTTTG
GCAGTACATCAATGGGCGTGGATAGCGGTTTGACTCACGGGGATTTCCAAGTCTCCACCCCATTGACGTC
AATGGGAGTTTGTTTTGGCACCAAAATCAACGGGACTTTCCAAAATGTCGTAACAACTCCGCCCCATTGA
CGCAAATGGGCGGTAGGCGTGTACGGTGGGAGGTCTATATAAGCAGCGCGTTTTGCCTGTACTGGGTCTC
TCTGGTTAGACCAGATCTGAGCCTGGGAGCTCTCTGGCTAACTAGGGAACCCACTGCTTAAGCCTCAATA
AAGCTTGCCTTGAGTGCTTCAAGTAGTGTGTGCCCGTCTGTTGTGTGACTCTGGTAACTAGAGATCCCTC
AGACCCTTTTAGTCAGTGTGGAAAATCTCTAGCAGTGGCGCCCGAACAGGGACTTGAAAGCGAAAGGGAA
ACCAGAGGAGCTCTCTCGACGCAGGACTCGGCTTGCTGAAGCGCGCACGGCAAGAGGCGAGGGGCGGCGA
CTGGTGAGTACGCCAAAAATTTTGACTAGCGGAGGCTAGAAGGAGAGAGATGGGTGCGAGAGCGTCAGTA
TTAAGCGGGGGAGAATTAGATCGCGATGGGAAAAAATTCGGTTAAGGCCAGGGGGAAAGAAAAAATATAA
ATTAAAACATATAGTATGGGCAAGCAGGGAGCTAGAACGATTCGCAGTTAATCCTGGCCTGTTAGAAACA
TCAGAAGGCTGTAGACAAATACTGGGACAGCTACAACCATCCCTTCAGACAGGATCAGAAGAACTTAGAT
CATTATATAATACAGTAGCAACCCTCTATTGTGTGCATCAAAGGATAGAGATAAAAGACACCAAGGAAGC
TTTAGACAAGATAGAGGAAGAGCAAAACAAAAGTAAGACCACCGCACAGCAAGCGGCCGGCCGCTGATCT
TCAGACCTGGAGGAGGAGATATGAGGGACAATTGGAGAAGTGAATTATATAAATATAAAGTAGTAAAAAT
TGAACCATTAGGAGTAGCACCCACCAAGGCAAAGAGAAGAGTGGTGCAGAGAGAAAAAAGAGCAGTGGGA
ATAGGAGCTTTGTTCCTTGGGTTCTTGGGAGCAGCAGGAAGCACTATGGGCGCAGCGTCAATGACGCTGA
CGGTACAGGCCAGACAATTATTGTCTGGTATAGTGCAGCAGCAGAACAATTTGCTGAGGGCTATTGAGGC
GCAACAGCATCTGTTGCAACTCACAGTCTGGGGCATCAAGCAGCTCCAGGCAAGAATCCTGGCTGTGGAA
AGATACCTAAAGGATCAACAGCTCCTGGGGATTTGGGGTTGCTCTGGAAAACTCATTTGCACCACTGCTG
TGCCTTGGAATGCTAGTTGGAGTAATAAATCTCTGGAACAGATTTGGAATCACACGACCTGGATGGAGTG
GGACAGAGAAATTAACAATTACACAAGCTTAATACACTCCTTAATTGAAGAATCGCAAAACCAGCAAGAA
AAGAATGAACAAGAATTATTGGAATTAGATAAATGGGCAAGTTTGTGGAATTGGTTTAACATAACAAATT
GGCTGTGGTATATAAAATTATTCATAATGATAGTAGGAGGCTTGGTAGGTTTAAGAATAGTTTTTGCTGT
ACTTTCTATAGTGAATAGAGTTAGGCAGGGATATTCACCATTATCGTTTCAGACCCACCTCCCAACCCCG
AGGGGACCCGACAGGCCCGAAGGAATAGAAGAAGAAGGTGGAGAGAGAGACAGAGACAGATCCATTCGAT
TAGTGAACGGATCGGCACTGCGTGCGCCAATTCTGCAGACAAATGGCAGTATTCATCCACAATTTTAAAA
GAAAAGGGGGGATTGGGGGGTACAGTGCAGGGGAAAGAATAGTAGACATAATAGCAACAGACATACAAAC
TAAAGAATTACAAAAACAAATTACAAAAATTCAAAATTTTCGGGTTTATTACAGGGACAGCAGAGATCCA
GTTTGGTTAGTACCGGGCCCGCTCTAGACATGTCCAATATGACCGCCATGTTGACATTGATTATTGACTA
GTTATTAATAGTAATCAATTACGGGGTCATTAGTTCATAGCCCATATATGGAGTTCCGCGTTACATAACT
TACGGTAAATGGCCCGCCTGGCTGACCGCCCAACGACCCCCGCCCATTGACGTCAATAATGACGTATGTT
CCCATAGTAACGCCAATAGGGACTTTCCATTGACGTCAATGGGTGGAGTATTTACGGTAAACTGCCCACT
TGGCAGTACATCAAGTGTATCATATGCCAAGTCCGCCCCCTATTGACGTCAATGACGGTAAATGGCCCGC
CTGGCATTATGCCCAGTACATGACCTTACGGGACTTTCCTACTTGGCAGTACATCTACGTATTAGTCATC
GCTATTACCATGGTGATGCGGTTTTGGCAGTACACCAATGGGCGTGGATAGCGGTTTGACTCACGGGGAT
TTCCAAGTCTCCACCCCATTGACGTCAATGGGAGTTTGTTTTGGCACCAAAATCAACGGGACTTTCCAAA
ATGTCGTAATAACCCCGCCCCGTTGACGCAAATGGGCGGTAGGCGTGTACGGTGGGAGGTCTATATAAGC
AGAGCTCGTTTAGTGAACCGTCAGAATTTTGTAATACGACTCACTATAGGGCGGCCGGGAATTCGTCGAC
TGGATCCGGTACCGAGGAGATCTGCCGCCGCGATCGCCGGCGCGCCATGTCCCAGAGCAGGCACCGCGCC
GAGGCCCCGCCGCTGGAGCGCGAGGACAGTGGGACCTTCAGTTTGGGGAAGATGATAACAGCTAAGCCAG
GGAAAACACCGATTCAGGTATTACACGAATACGGCATGAAGACCAAGAACATCCCAGTTTATGAATGTGA
AAGATCTGATGTGCAAATACACGTGCCCACTTTCACCTTCAGAGTAACCGTTGGTGACATAACCTGCACA
GGTGAAGGTACAAGTAAGAAGCTGGCGAAACATAGAGCTGCAGAGGCTGCCATAAACATTTTGAAAGCCA
ATGCAAGTATTTGCTTTGCAGTTCCTGACCCCTTAATGCCTGACCCTTCCAAGCAACCAAAGAACCAGCT
TAATCCTATTGGTTCATTACAGGAATTGGCTATTCATCATGGCTGGAGACTTCCTGAATATACCCTTTCC
CAGGAGGGAGGACCTGCTCATAAGAGAGAATATACTACAATTTGCAGGCTAGAGTCATTTATGGAAACTG
GAAAGGGGGCATCAAAAAAGCAAGCCAAAAGGAATGCTGCTGAGAAATTTCTTGCCAAATTTAGTAATAT
TTCTCCAGAGAACCACATTTCTTTAACAAATGTAGTAGGACATTCTTTAGGATGTACTTGGCATTCCTTG
AGGAATTCTCCTGGTGAAAAGATCAACTTACTGAAAAGAAGCCTCCTTAGTATTCCAAATACAGATTACA
TCCAGCTGCTTAGTGAAATTGCCAAGGAACAAGGTTTTAATATAACATATTTGGATATAGATGAACTGAG
CGCCAATGGACAATATCAATGTCTTGCTGAACTGTCCACCAGCCCCATCACAGTCTGTCATGGCTCCGGT
ATCTCCTGTGGCAATGCACAAAGTGATGCAGCTCACAATGCTTTGCAGTATTTAAAGATAATAGCAGAAA
GAAAGACGCGTACGCGGCCGCTCGAGCAGAAACTCATCTCAGAAGAGGATCTGGCAGCAAATGATATCCT
GGATTACAAGGATGACGACGATAAGGTTTAAACCTAGGCGTAGCGGCCGCAAATTCCGCCCCTCTCCCTC
CCCCCCCCCTAACGTTACTGGCCGAAGCCGCTTGGAATAAGGCCGGTGTGCGTTTGTCTATATGTTATTT
TCCACCATATTGCCGTCTTTTGGCAATGTGAGGGCCCGGAAACCTGGCCCTGTCTTCTTGACGAGCATTC
CTAGGGGTCTTTCCCCTCTCGCCAAAGGAATGCAAGGTCTGTTGAATGTCGTGAAGGAAGCAGTTCCTCT
GGAAGCTTCTTGAAGACAAACAACGTCTGTAGCGACCCTTTGCAGGCAGCGGAACCCCCCACCTGGCGAC
AGGTGCCTCTGCGGCCAAAAGCCACGTGTATAAGATACACCTGCAAAGGCGGCACAACCCCAGTGCCACG
TTGTGAGTTGGATAGTTGTGGAAAGAGTCAAATGGCTCTCCTCAAGCGTATTCAACAAGGGGCTGAAGGA
TGCCCAGAAGGTACCCCATTGTATGGGATCTGATCTGGGGCCTCGGTGCACATGCTTTACATGTGTTTAG
TCGAGGTTAAAAAAACGTCTAGGCCCCCCGAACCACGGGGACGTGGTTTTCCTTTGAAAAACACGATGAT
AATATGACCGAGTACAAGCCCACGGTGCGCCTCGCCACCCGCGACGACGTCCCCCGGGCAGTACGCACCC
TCGCCGCCGCGTTCGCCGACTACCCCGCCACGCGCCACACCGTCGATCCAGACCGCCACATCGAGCGGGT
CACCGAGCTGCAAGAACTCTTCCTCACGCGCGTCGGGCTCGACATCGGCAAGGTGTGGGTCGCGGACGAC
GGCGCCGCGGTGGCGGTCTGGACCACGCCGGAGAGCGTCGAAGCGGGGGCGGTGTTCGCCGAGATCGGCC
CGCGCATGGCCGAGTTGAGCGGTTCCCGGCTGGCCGCGCAGCAACAGATGGAAGGCCTCCTGGCGCCGCA
CCGGCCCAAGGAGCCCGCGTGGTTCCTGGCCACCGTCGGCGTCTCGCCCGACCACCAGGGCAAGGGTCTG
GGCAGCGCCGTCGTGCTCCCCGGAGTGGAGGCGGCCGAGCGCGCCGGGGTGCCCGCCTTCCTGGAGACCT
CCGCGCCCCGCAACCTCCCCTTCTACGAGCGGCTCGGCTTCACCGTCACCGCCGACGTCGAGGTGCCCGA
AGGACCGCGCACCTGGTGCATGACCCGCAAGCCCGGTGCCTGATGTACAAGTAGGATTCGTCGAGGGACC
TAATAACTTCGTATAGCATACATTATACGAAGTTATACATGTTTAAGGGTTCCGGTTCCACTAGGTACAA
TTCGATATCAAGCTTATCGATAATCAACCTCTGGATTACAAAATTTGTGAAAGATTGACTGGTATTCTTA
ACTATGTTGCTCCTTTTACGCTATGTGGATACGCTGCTTTAATGCCTTTGTATCATGCTATTGCTTCCCG
TATGGCTTTCATTTTCTCCTCCTTGTATAAATCCTGGTTGCTGTCTCTTTATGAGGAGTTGTGGCCCGTT
GTCAGGCAACGTGGCGTGGTGTGCACTGTGTTTGCTGACGCAACCCCCACTGGTTGGGGCATTGCCACCA
CCTGTCAGCTCCTTTCCGGGACTTTCGCTTTCCCCCTCCCTATTGCCACGGCGGAACTCATCGCCGCCTG
CCTTGCCCGCTGCTGGACAGGGGCTCGGCTGTTGGGCACTGACAATTCCGTGGTGTTGTCGGGGAAATCA
TCGTCCTTTCCTTGGCTGCTCGCCTGTGTTGCCACCTGGATTCTGCGCGGGACGTCCTTCTGCTACGTCC
CTTCGGCCCTCAATCCAGCGGACCTTCCTTCCCGCGGCCTGCTGCCGGCTCTGCGGCCTCTTCCGCGTCT
TCGCCTTCGCCCTCAGACGAGTCGGATCTCCCTTTGGGCCGCCTCCCCGCATCGATACCGTCGACCTCGA
TCGAGACCTAGAAAAACATGGAGCAATCACAAGTAGCAATACAGCAGCTACCAATGCTGATTGTGCCTGG
CTAGAAGCACAAGAGGAGGAGGAGGTGGGTTTTCCAGTCACACCTCAGGTACCTTTAAGACCAATGACTT
ACAAGGCAGCTGTAGATCTTAGCCACTTTTTAAAAGAAAAGGGGGGACTGGAAGGGCTAATTCACTCCCA
ACGAAGACAAGATATCCTTGATCTGTGGATCTACCACACACAAGGCTACTTCCCTGATTGGCAGAACTAC
ACACCAGGGCCAGGGATCAGATATCCACTGACCTTTGGATGGTGCTACAAGCTAGTACCAGTTGAGCAAG
AGAAGGTAGAAGAAGCCAATGAAGGAGAGAACACCCGCTTGTTACACCCTGTGAGCCTGCATGGGATGGA
TGACCCGGAGAGAGAAGTATTAGAGTGGAGGTTTGACAGCCGCCTAGCATTTCATCACATGGCCCGAGAG
CTGCATCCGGACTGTACTGGGTCTCTCTGGTTAGACCAGATCTGAGCCTGGGAGCTCTCTGGCTAACTAG
GGAACCCACTGCTTAAGCCTCAATAAAGCTTGCCTTGAGTGCTTCAAGTAGTGTGTGCCCGTCTGTTGTG
TGACTCTGGTAACTAGAGATCCCTCAGACCCTTTTAGTCAGTGTGGAAAATCTCTAGCAGCATGTGAGCA
AAAGGCCAGCAAAAGGCCAGGAACCGTAAAAAGGCCGCGTTGCTGGCGTTTTTCCATAGGCTCCGCCCCC
CTGACGAGCATCACAAAAATCGACGCTCAAGTCAGAGGTGGCGAAACCCGACAGGACTATAAAGATACCA
GGCGTTTCCCCCTGGAAGCTCCCTCGTGCGCTCTCCTGTTCCGACCCTGCCGCTTACCGGATACCTGTCC
GCCTTTCTCCCTTCGGGAAGCGTGGCGCTTTCTCATAGCTCACGCTGTAGGTATCTCAGTTCGGTGTAGG
TCGTTCGCTCCAAGCTGGGCTGTGTGCACGAACCCCCCGTTCAGCCCGACCGCTGCGCCTTATCCGGTAA
CTATCGTCTTGAGTCCAACCCGGTAAGACACGACTTATCGCCACTGGCAGCAGCCACTGGTAACAGGATT
AGCAGAGCGAGGTATGTAGGCGGTGCTACAGAGTTCTTGAAGTGGTGGCCTAACTACGGCTACACTAGAA
GAACAGTATTTGGTATCTGCGCTCTGCTGAAGCCAGTTACCTTCGGAAAAAGAGTTGGTAGCTCTTGATC
CGGCAAACAAACCACCGCTGGTAGCGGTGGTTTTTTTGTTTGCAAGCAGCAGATTACGCGCAGAAAAAAA
GGATCTCAAGAAGATCCTTTGATCTTTTCTACGGGGTCTGACGCTCAGTGGAACGAAAACTCACGTTAAG
GGATTTTGGTCATGATTACGCCCCGCCCTGCCACTCATCGCAGTACTGTTGTAATTCATTAAGCATTCTG
CCGACATGGAAGCCATCACAAACGGCATGATGAACCTGAATCGCCAGCGGCATCAGCACCTTGTCGCCTT
GCGTATAATATTTGCCCATGGTGAAAACGGGGGCGAAGAAGTTGTCCATATTGGCCACGTTTAAATCAAA
ACTGGTGAAACTCACCCAGGGATTGGCTGAGACGAAAAACATATTCTCAATAAACCCTTTAGGGAAATAG
GCCAGGTTTTCACCGTAACACGCCACATCTTGCGAATATATGTGTAGAAACTGCCGGAAATCGTCGTGGT
ATTCACTCCAGAGCGATGAAAACGTTTCAGTTTGCTCATGGAAAACGGTGTAACAAGGGTGAACACTATC
CCATATCACCAGCTCACCGTCTTTCATTGCCATACGGAACTCCGGATGAGCATTCATCAGGCGGGCAAGA
ATGTGAATAAAGGCCGGATAAAACTTGTGCTTATTTTTCTTTACGGTCTTTAAAAAGGCCGTAATATCCA
GCTGAACGGTCTGGTTATAGGTACATTGAGCAACTGACTGAAATGCCTCAAAATGTTCTTTACGATGCCA
TTGGGATATATCAACGGTGGTATATCCAGTGATTTTTTTCTCCATACTCTTCCTTTTTCAATATTATTGA
AGCATTTATCAGGGTTATTGTCTCATGAGCGGATACATATTTGAATGTATTTAGAAAAATAAACAAATAG
GGGTTCCGCGCACATTTCCCCGAAAAGTGCCACCTGAC
